>Addgene plasmid #20750 | pFA6a-6xGLY-FLAG-HIS3MX6 | depositor full sequence | sequence record 9642 | Author sequence
ACGCGGCCGCCAGCTGAAGCTTCGTACGCTGCAGGTCGACGGATCCCCGGGTTAATTAACGGGGGAGGCG
GGGGTGGAGATTACAAGGACGACGATGACAAGTAGGGCGCGCCACTTCTAAATAAGCGAATTTCTTATGA
TTTATGATTTTTATTATTAAATAAGTTATAAAAAAAATAAGTGTATACAAATTTTAAAGTGACTCTTAGG
TTTTAAAACGAAAATTCTTATTCTTGAGTAACTCTTTCCTGTAGGTCAGGTTGCTTTCTCAGGTATAGTA
TGAGGTCGCTCTTATTGACCACACCTCTACCGGCAGATCCGCTAGGGATAACAGGGTAATATAGATCTGT
TTAGCTTGCCTCGTCCCCGCCGGGTCACCCGGCCAGCGACATGGAGGCCCAGAATACCCTCCTTGACAGT
CTTGACGTGCGCAGCTCAGGGGCATGATGTGACTGTCGCCCGTACATTTAGCCCATACATCCCCATGTAT
AATCATTTGCATCCATACATTTTGATGGCCGCACGGCGCGAAGCAAAAATTACGGCTCCTCGCTGCAGAC
CTGCGAGCAGGGAAACGCTCCCCTCACAGACGCGTTGAATTGTCCCCACGCCGCGCCCCTGTAGAGAAAT
ATAAAAGGTTAGGATTTGCCACTGAGGTTCTTCTTTCATATACTTCCTTTTAAAATCTTGCTAGGATACA
GTTCTCACATCACATCCGAACATAAACAACCATGGCAGAACCAGCCCAAAAAAAGCAAAAACAAACTGTT
CAGGAGCGCAAGGCGTTTATCTCCCGTATCACTAATGAAACTAAAATTCAAATCGCTATTTCGCTGAATG
GTGGTTATATTCAAATAAAAGATTCGATTCTTCCTGCAAAGAAGGATGACGATGTAGCTTCCCAAGCTAC
TCAGTCACAGGTCATCGATATTCACACAGGTGTTGGCTTTTTGGATCATATGATCCATGCGTTGGCAAAA
CACTCTGGTTGGTCTCTTATTGTTGAATGTATCGGTGACCTGCACATTGACGATCACCATACTACCGAAG
ATTGCGGTATCGCATTAGGGCAAGCGTTCAAAGAAGCAATGGGTGCTGTCCGTGGTGTAAAAAGATTCGG
TACTGGGTTCGCACCATTGGATGAGGCGCTATCACGTGCCGTAGTCGATTTATCTAATAGACCATTTGCT
GTAATCGACCTTGGATTGAAGAGAGAGATGATTGGTGATTTATCCACTGAAATGATTCCACACTTTTTGG
AAAGTTTCGCGGAGGCGGCCAGAATTACTTTGCATGTTGATTGTCTGAGAGGTTTCAACGATCACCACAG
AAGTGAGAGTGCGTTCAAGGCTTTGGCTGTTGCCATAAGAGAAGCTATTTCTAGCAATGGCACCAATGAC
GTTCCCTCAACCAAAGGTGTTTTGATGTGAAGTACTGACAATAAAAAGATTCTTGTTTTCAAGAACTTGT
CATTTGTATAGTTTTTTTATATTGTAGTTGTTCTATTTTAATCAAATGTTAGCGTGATTTATATTTTTTT
TCGCCTCGACATCATCTGCCCAGATGCGAAGTTAAGTGCGCAGAAAGTAATATCATGCGTCAATCGTATG
TGAATGCTGGTCGCTATACTGCTGTCGATTCGATACTAACGCCGCCATCCAGTTTAAACGAGCTCGAATT
CATCGATGATATCAGATCCACTAGTGGCCTATGCGGCCGCGGATCTGCCGGTCTCCCTATAGTGAGTCGT
ATTAATTTCGATAAGCCAGGTTAACCTGCATTAATGAATCGGCCAACGCGCGGGGAGAGGCGGTTTGCGT
ATTGGGCGCTCTTCCGCTTCCTCGCTCACTGACTCGCTGCGCTCGGTCGTTCGGCTGCGGCGAGCGGTAT
CAGCTCACTCAAAGGCGGTAATACGGTTATCCACAGAATCAGGGGATAACGCAGGAAAGAACATGTGAGC
AAAAGGCCAGCAAAAGGCCAGGAACCGTAAAAAGGCCGCGTTGCTGGCGTTTTTCCATAGGCTCCGCCCC
CCTGACGAGCATCACAAAAATCGACGCTCAAGTCAGAGGTGGCGAAACCCGACAGGACTATAAAGATACC
AGGCGTTTCCCCCTGGAAGCTCCCTCGTGCGCTCTCCTGTTCCGACCCTGCCGCTTACCGGATACCTGTC
CGCCTTTCTCCCTTCGGGAAGCGTGGCGCTTTCTCAATGCTCACGCTGTAGGTATCTCAGTTCGGTGTAG
GTCGTTCGCTCCAAGCTGGGCTGTGTGCACGAACCCCCCGTTCAGCCCGACCGCTGCGCCTTATCCGGTA
ACTATCGTCTTGAGTCCAACCCGGTAAGACACGACTTATCGCCACTGGCAGCAGCCACTGGTAACAGGAT
TAGCAGAGCGAGGTATGTAGGCGGTGCTACAGAGTTCTTGAAGTGGTGGCCTAACTACGGCTACACTAGA
AGGACAGTATTTGGTATCTGCGCTCTGCTGAAGCCAGTTACCTTCGGAAAAAGAGTTGGTAGCTCTTGAT
CCGGCAAACAAACCACCGCTGGTAGCGGTGGTTTTTTTGTTTGCAAGCAGCAGATTACGCGCAGAAAAAA
AGGATCTCAAGAAGATCCTTTGATCTTTTCTACGGGGTCTGACGCTCAGTGGAACGAAAACTCACGTTAA
GGGATTTTGGTCATGAGATTATCAAAAAGGATCTTCACCTAGATCCTTTTAAATTAAAAATGAAGTTTTA
AATCAATCTAAAGTATATATGAGTAAACTTGGTCTGACAGTTACCAATGCTTAATCAGTGAGGCACCTAT
CTCAGCGATCTGTCTATTTCGTTCATCCATAGTTGCCTGACTCCCCGTCGTGTAGATAACTACGATACGG
GAGGGCTTACCATCTGGCCCCAGTGCTGCAATGATACCGCGAGACCCACGCTCACCGGCTCCAGATTTAT
CAGCAATAAACCAGCCAGCCGGAAGGGCCGAGCGCAGAAGTGGTCCTGCAACTTTATCCGCCTCCATCCA
GTCTATTAATTGTTGCCGGGAAGCTAGAGTAAGTAGTTCGCCAGTTAATAGTTTGCGCAACGTTGTTGCC
ATTGCTACAGGCATCGTGGTGTCACGCTCGTCGTTTGGTATGGCTTCATTCAGCTCCGGTTCCCAACGAT
CAAGGCGAGTTACATGATCCCCCATGTTGTGCAAAAAAGCGGTTAGCTCCTTCGGTCCTCCGATCGTTGT
CAGAAGTAAGTTGGCCGCAGTGTTATCACTCATGGTTATGGCAGCACTGCATAATTCTCTTACTGTCATG
CCATCCGTAAGATGCTTTTCTGTGACTGGTGAGTACTCAACCAAGTCATTCTGAGAATAGTGTATGCGGC
GACCGAGTTGCTCTTGCCCGGCGTCAATACGGGATAATACCGCGCCACATAGCAGAACTTTAAAAGTGCT
CATCATTGGAAAACGTTCTTCGGGGCGAAAACTCTCAAGGATCTTACCGCTGTTGAGATCCAGTTCGATG
TAACCCACTCGTGCACCCAACTGATCTTCAGCATCTTTTACTTTCACCAGCGTTTCTGGGTGAGCAAAAA
CAGGAAGGCAAAATGCCGCAAAAAAGGGAATAAGGGCGACACGGAAATGTTGAATACTCATACTCTTCCT
TTTTCAATATTATTGAAGCATTTATCAGGGTTATTGTCTCATGAGCGGATACATATTTGAATGTATTTAG
AAAAATAAACAAATAGGGGTTCCGCGCACATTTCCCCGAAAAGTGCCACCTGACGTCTAAGAAACCATTA
TTATCATGACATTAACCTATAAAAATAGGCGTATCACGAGGCCCTTTCGTCTCGCGCGTTTCGGTGATGA
CGGTGAAAACCTCTGACACATGCAGCTCCCGGAGACGGTCACAGCTTGTCTGTAAGCGGATGCCGGGAGC
AGACAAGCCCGTCAGGGCGCGTCAGCGGGTGTTGGCGGGTGTCGGGGCTGGCTTAACTATGCGGCATCAG
AGCAGATTGTACTGAGAGTGCACCATATGGACATATTGTCGTTAGAACGCGGCTACAATTAATACATAAC
CTTATGTATCATACACATACGATTTAGGTGACACTATAGA
Features (pLannotate 1.2.2; 13 found; start..end, strand, type, name):
     79..102     +  CDS            FLAG: FLAG® epitope tag, followed by an enterokinase cleavage site
    126..313     +  terminator     ADH1 terminator: S. cerevisiae ADH1; transcription terminator for the S. cerevisiae alcohol dehydrogenase 1 (ADH1) gene
    388..731     +  promoter       TEF promoter: Ashbya gossypii TEF promoter
    774..1427    +  CDS            HIS3: HIS7_YEAST - Experimental evidence at protein level: Swiss-Prot protein existence level 1. From Saccharomyces cerevisiae (strain ATCC 204508 / S288c) (Baker's yeast).
   1434..1631    +  terminator     TEF terminator: Ashbya gossypii TEF terminator
   1736..1754    -  promoter       T7 promoter: promoter for bacteriophage T7 RNA polymerase
   1776..1829    -  CDS            lacI (fragment): lac repressor; lacI; The lac repressor binds to the lac operator to inhibit transcription in E. coli. This inhibition can be relieved by adding lactose or isopropyl-β-D-thiogalactopyranoside (IPTG).
   2012..2600    -  rep_origin     ori: high-copy-number ColE1/pMB1/pBR322/pUC origin of replication
   2771..3631    -  CDS            AmpR: β-lactamase; bla; confers resistance to ampicillin, carbenicillin, and related antibiotics
   3632..3736    -  promoter       AmpR promoter: bla
   3831..3866    +  CDS            rop (fragment): Rop protein, which maintains plasmids at low copy number; rop
   3968..4019    +  misc_feature   bom (fragment): basis of mobility region from pBR322
   4082..4100    +  promoter       SP6 promoter: promoter for bacteriophage SP6 RNA polymerase
