[The description below was written by a language model from this plasmid's Addgene catalogue record and pLannotate feature annotations shown in this document.]
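Description:
pFA6a-6xGLY-FLAG-HIS3MX6 is a PCR-template plasmid from the pFA6a family, designed for C-terminal epitope tagging of chromosomal genes in Saccharomyces cerevisiae rather than for expressing a cloned insert; the record lists it as an empty backbone with no gene of interest. It is maintained in E. coli through a high-copy ColE1/pUC-type origin and an ampicillin-resistance (β-lactamase) gene with its own promoter. No yeast replication origin is annotated, consistent with a module that is meant to be amplified and integrated into the genome rather than propagated episomally in yeast.

The functional cassette, about 1.6 kb of the 4.1 kb sequence, begins with a FLAG epitope coding segment. The plasmid name indicates that this is preceded by a six-glycine linker, although the linker itself is not annotated in the feature table. The tag is followed by the S. cerevisiae ADH1 terminator, which supplies transcription termination for the tagged gene once its native 3′ region is displaced. Downstream lies the HIS3MX6 marker: a HIS3-type coding sequence (annotated by similarity to the S. cerevisiae histidine biosynthesis protein) flanked by the Ashbya gossypii TEF promoter and terminator, allowing selection of integrants by histidine prototrophy in his3 strains. In typical use, primers carrying homology to the 3′ end of a target open reading frame amplify the linker-tag-terminator-marker unit, and homologous recombination fuses the flexible linker and small FLAG tag in frame to the endogenous protein for detection or purification. SP6 and T7 promoters flank the cassette and serve as sequencing primer sites. PacI and PmeI are recorded as the cloning sites, and short lacI, rop and bom fragments are backbone remnants.
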