Addgene plasmid #20750: pFA6a-6xGLY-FLAG-HIS3MX6
Purpose: (Empty Backbone)
Depositing lab: Mark Hochstrasser. Depositing organization: Yale University. Publication: Small epitope-linker modules for PCR-based C-terminal tagging in Saccharomyces cerevisiae. Funakoshi M, Hochstrasser M. Yeast. 2009 Feb 25. 26(3):185-192. 10.1002/yea.1658 PubMed 19243080.
Backbone
  Vector backbone: pFA6a
  Backbone size (bp): 2513
  Vector type: Yeast Expression ; PCR-based C-terminal tagging
  Selectable markers: HIS3
Growth in bacteria
  Bacterial resistance: Ampicillin, 100 μg/mL
  Growth temperature: 37°C
  Growth strain: DH5alpha
  Copy number: Unknown
Gene/Insert
  Gene/Insert name: None
  Cloning method: Restriction Enzyme; 5′ cloning site PacI (unknown if destroyed); 3′ cloning site PmeI (unknown if destroyed)
  Sequencing primers: 5′ SP6; 3′ T7
Terms and licenses: Academic/Nonprofit Terms; Industry Terms: Not Available to Industry
How to cite: pFA6a-6xGLY-FLAG-HIS3MX6 was a gift from Mark Hochstrasser (Addgene plasmid # 20750 ; http://n2t.net/addgene:20750 ; RRID:Addgene_20750)
