>Addgene plasmid #20750 | pFA6a-6xGLY-FLAG-HIS3MX6 | addgene partial sequence | sequence record 26603 | 20750 with T7
NTAGGCNNCTAGTGGANCTGATATCATCGATGAATTCGAGCTCGTTTAAACTGGATGGCGGCGTTAGTAT
CGAATCGACAGCAGTATAGCGACCAGCATTCACATACGATTGACGCATGATATTACTTTCTGCGCACTTA
ACTTCGCATCTGGGCAGATGATGTCGAGGCGAAAAAAAATATAAATCACGCTAACATTTGATTAAAATAG
AACAACTACAATATAAAAAAACTATACAAATGACAAGTTCTTGAAAACAAGAATCTTTTTATTGTCAGTA
CTTCACATCAAAACACCTTTGGTTGAGGGAACGTCATTGGTGCCATTGCTAGAAATAGCTTCTCTTATGG
CAACAGCCAAAGCCTTGAACGCACTCTCACTTCTGTGGTGATCGTTGAAACCTCTCAGACAATCAACATG
CAAAGTAATTCTGGCCGCCTCCGCGAAACTTTCCAAAAAGTGTGGAATCATTTCAGTGGATAAATCACCA
ATCATCTCTCTCTTCAATCCAAGGTCGATTACAGCAAATGGTCTACTAGATAAATCGACTACGGCACGTG
ATAGCGCCTCATCCAATGGTGCGAACCCAGTACCGAATCTTTTTANNNNNNNNNNNNNNNNNNNNNNNNN
NNNNNNNNNNCTNGCNNNNANTGCNNATACCNGCAATCTTCGGTAGTATGGTGATCGTCAATGTGCAGGT
CACCAATACATTCAACAATAAGAGACCAACCAGAGTGTTTTGCCAACGCATGGATCATATGATCCAAAAA
GCCAACACCTGTGTGAATATCGATGANNN
